>Addgene plasmid #250119 | pGEX-NHERF-2-PDZ-2 | addgene full sequence | sequence record 498322 | Addgene NGS Result
CTTATCGACTGCACGGTGCACCAATGCTTCTGGCGTCAGGCAGCCATCGGAAGCTGTGGTATGGCTGTGC
AGGTCGTAAATCACTGCATAATTCGTGTCGCTCAAGGCGCACTCCCGTTCTGGATAATGTTTTTTGCGCC
GACATCATAACGGTTCTGGCAAATATTCTGAAATGAGCTGTTGACAATTAATCATCGGCTCGTATAATGT
GTGGAATTGTGAGCGGATAACAATTTCACACAGGAAACAGTATTCATGTCCCCTATACTAGGTTATTGGA
AAATTAAGGGCCTTGTGCAACCCACTCGACTTCTTTTGGAATATCTTGAAGAAAAATATGAAGAGCATTT
GTATGAGCGCGATGAAGGTGATAAATGGCGAAACAAAAAGTTTGAATTGGGTTTGGAGTTTCCCAATCTT
CCTTATTATATTGATGGTGATGTTAAATTAACACAGTCTATGGCCATCATACGTTATATAGCTGACAAGC
ACAACATGTTGGGTGGTTGTCCAAAAGAGCGTGCAGAGATTTCAATGCTTGAAGGAGCGGTTTTGGATAT
TAGATACGGTGTTTCGAGAATTGCATATAGTAAAGACTTTGAAACTCTCAAAGTTGATTTTCTTAGCAAG
CTACCTGAAATGCTGAAAATGTTCGAAGATCGTTTATGTCATAAAACATATTTAAATGGTGATCATGTAA
CCCATCCTGACTTCATGTTGTATGACGCTCTTGATGTTGTTTTATACATGGACCCAATGTGCCTGGATGC
GTTCCCAAAATTAGTTTGTTTTAAAAAACGTATTGAAGCTATCCCACAAATTGATAAGTACTTGAAATCC
AGCAAGTATATAGCATGGCCTTTGCAGGGCTGGCAAGCCACGTTTGGTGGTGGCGACCATCCTCCAAAAT
CGGATCTGGTTCCGCGTGGATCCCTGTGTCATCTGCGTCGCGGTCCGCAGGGCTATGGTTTTAACCTACA
TAGCGATAAATCACGCCCTGGCCAGTATATTCGTTCAGTTGATCCGGGTAGTCCAGCCTCTCATAGCGGC
TTGAGAGCACAGGATCGTCTGATTGAAGTTAATGGTCAGAATGTGGAAGGTCTGCGCCATGCCGAAGTTG
TTGCTCGTATCAAAGCACAGGAAGATGAAGCTCGCTTATTAGTGGTTGATCCTGAACTCGAGCGGCCGCA
TCGTGACTGACTGACGATCTGCCTCGCGCGTTTCGGTGATGACGGTGAAAACCTCTGACACATGCAGCTC
CCGGAGACGGTCACAGCTTGTCTGTAAGCGGATGCCGGGAGCAGACAAGCCCGTCAGGGCGCGTCAGCGG
GTGTTGGCGGGTGTCGGGGCGCAGCCATGACCCAGTCACGTAGCGATAGCGGAGTGTATAATTCTTGAAG
ACGAAAGGGCCTCGTGATACGCCTATTTTTATAGGTTAATGTCATGATAATAATGGTTTCTTAGACGTCA
GGTGGCACTTTTCGGGGAAATGTGCGCGGAACCCCTATTTGTTTATTTTTCTAAATACATTCAAATATGT
ATCCGCTCATGAGACAATAACCCTGATAAATGCTTCAATAATATTGAAAAAGGAAGAGTATGAGTATTCA
ACATTTCCGTGTCGCCCTTATTCCCTTTTTTGCGGCATTTTGCCTTCCTGTTTTTGCTCACCCAGAAACG
CTGGTGAAAGTAAAAGATGCTGAAGATCAGTTGGGTGCACGAGTGGGTTACATCGAACTGGATCTCAACA
GCGGTAAGATCCTTGAGAGTTTTCGCCCCGAAGAACGTTTTCCAATGATGAGCACTTTTAAAGTTCTGCT
ATGTGGCGCGGTATTATCCCGTGTTGACGCCGGGCAAGAGCAACTCGGTCGCCGCATACACTATTCTCAG
AATGACTTGGTTGAGTACTCACCAGTCACAGAAAAGCATCTTACGGATGGCATGACAGTAAGAGAATTAT
GCAGTGCTGCCATAACCATGAGTGATAACACTGCGGCCAACTTACTTCTGACAACGATCGGAGGACCGAA
GGAGCTAACCGCTTTTTTGCACAACATGGGGGATCATGTAACTCGCCTTGATCGTTGGGAACCGGAGCTG
AATGAAGCCATACCAAACGACGAGCGTGACACCACGATGCCTGCAGCAATGGCAACAACGTTGCGCAAAC
TATTAACTGGCGAACTACTTACTCTAGCTTCCCGGCAACAATTAATAGACTGGATGGAGGCGGATAAAGT
TGCAGGACCACTTCTGCGCTCGGCCCTTCCGGCTGGCTGGTTTATTGCTGATAAATCTGGAGCCGGTGAG
CGTGGGTCTCGCGGTATCATTGCAGCACTGGGGCCAGATGGTAAGCCCTCCCGTATCGTAGTTATCTACA
CGACGGGGAGTCAGGCAACTATGGATGAACGAAATAGACAGATCGCTGAGATAGGTGCCTCACTGATTAA
GCATTGGTAACTGTCAGACCAAGTTTACTCATATATACTTTAGATTGATTTAAAACTTCATTTTTAATTT
AAAAGGATCTAGGTGAAGATCCTTTTTGATAATCTCATGACCAAAATCCCTTAACGTGAGTTTTCGTTCC
ACTGAGCGTCAGACCCCGTAGAAAAGATCAAAGGATCTTCTTGAGATCCTTTTTTTCTGCGCGTAATCTG
CTGCTTGCAAACAAAAAAACCACCGCTACCAGCGGTGGTTTGTTTGCCGGATCAAGAGCTACCAACTCTT
TTTCCGAAGGTAACTGGCTTCAGCAGAGCGCAGATACCAAATACTGTCCTTCTAGTGTAGCCGTAGTTAG
GCCACCACTTCAAGAACTCTGTAGCACCGCCTACATACCTCGCTCTGCTAATCCTGTTACCAGTGGCTGC
TGCCAGTGGCGATAAGTCGTGTCTTACCGGGTTGGACTCAAGACGATAGTTACCGGATAAGGCGCAGCGG
TCGGGCTGAACGGGGGGTTCGTGCACACAGCCCAGCTTGGAGCGAACGACCTACACCGAACTGAGATACC
TACAGCGTGAGCTATGAGAAAGCGCCACGCTTCCCGAAGGGAGAAAGGCGGACAGGTATCCGGTAAGCGG
CAGGGTCGGAACAGGAGAGCGCACGAGGGAGCTTCCAGGGGGAAACGCCTGGTATCTTTATAGTCCTGTC
GGGTTTCGCCACCTCTGACTTGAGCGTCGATTTTTGTGATGCTCGTCAGGGGGGCGGAGCCTATGGAAAA
ACGCCAGCAACGCGGCCTTTTTACGGTTCCTGGCCTTTTGCTGGCCTTTTGCTCACATGTTCTTTCCTGC
GTTATCCCCTGATTCTGTGGATAACCGTATTACCGCCTTTGAGTGAGCTGATACCGCTCGCCGCAGCCGA
ACGACCGAGCGCAGCGAGTCAGTGAGCGAGGAAGCGGAAGAGCGCCTGATGCGGTATTTTCTCCTTACGC
ATCTGTGCGGTATTTCACACCGCATAAATTCCGACACCATCGAATGGCGCAAAACCTTTCGCGGTATGGC
ATGATAGCGCCCGGAAGAGAGTCAATTCAGGGTGGTGAATGTGAAACCAGTAACGTTATACGATGTCGCA
GAGTATGCCGGTGTCTCTTATCAGACCGTTTCCCGCGTGGTGAACCAGGCCAGCCACGTTTCTGCGAAAA
CGCGGGAAAAAGTGGAAGCGGCGATGGCGGAGCTGAATTACATTCCCAACCGCGTGGCACAACAACTGGC
GGGCAAACAGTCGTTGCTGATTGGCGTTGCCACCTCCAGTCTGGCCCTGCACGCGCCGTCGCAAATTGTC
GCGGCGATTAAATCTCGCGCCGATCAACTGGGTGCCAGCGTGGTGGTGTCGATGGTAGAACGAAGCGGCG
TCGAAGCCTGTAAAGCGGCGGTGCACAATCTTCTCGCGCAACGCGTCAGTGGGCTGATCATTAACTATCC
GCTGGATGACCAGGATGCCATTGCTGTGGAAGCTGCCTGCACTAATGTTCCGGCGTTATTTCTTGATGTC
TCTGACCAGACACCCATCAACAGTATTATTTTCTCCCATGAAGACGGTACGCGACTGGGCGTGGAGCATC
TGGTCGCATTGGGTCACCAGCAAATCGCGCTGTTAGCGGGCCCATTAAGTTCTGTCTCGGCGCGTCTGCG
TCTGGCTGGCTGGCATAAATATCTCACTCGCAATCAAATTCAGCCGATAGCGGAACGGGAAGGCGACTGG
AGTGCCATGTCCGGTTTTCAACAAACCATGCAAATGCTGAATGAGGGCATCGTTCCCACTGCGATGCTGG
TTGCCAACGATCAGATGGCGCTGGGCGCAATGCGCGCCATTACCGAGTCCGGGCTGCGCGTTGGTGCGGA
TATCTCGGTAGTGGGATACGACGATACCGAAGACAGCTCATGTTATATCCCGCCGTTAACCACCATCAAA
CAGGATTTTCGCCTGCTGGGGCAAACCAGCGTGGACCGCTTGCTGCAACTCTCTCAGGGCCAGGCGGTGA
AGGGCAATCAGCTGTTGCCCGTCTCACTGGTGAAAAGAAAAACCACCCTGGCGCCCAATACGCAAACCGC
CTCTCCCCGCGCGTTGGCCGATTCATTAATGCAGCTGGCACGACAGGTTTCCCGACTGGAAAGCGGGCAG
TGAGCGCAACGCAATTAATGTAAGTTAGCTCACTCATTAGGCACCCCAGGCTTTACACTTTATGCTTCCG
GCTCGTATGTTGTGTGGAATTGTGAGCGGATAACAATTTCACACAGGAAACAGCTATGACCATGATTACG
GATTCACTGGCCGTCGTTTTACAACGTCGTGACTGGGAAAACCCTGGCGTTACCCAACTTAATCGCCTTG
CAGCACATCCCCCTTTCGCCAGCTGGCGTAATAGCGAAGAGGCCCGCACCGATCGCCCTTCCCAACAGTT
GCGCAGCCTGAATGGCGAATGGCGCTTTGCCTGGTTTCCGGCACCAGAAGCGGTGCCGGAAAGCTGGCTG
GAGTGCGATCTTCCTGAGGCCGATACTGTCGTCGTCCCCTCAAACTGGCAGATGCACGGTTACGATGCGC
CCATCTACACCAACGTGACCTATCCCATTACGGTCAATCCGCCGTTTGTTCCCACGGAGAATCCGACGGG
TTGTTACTCGCTCACATTTAATGTTGATGAAAGCTGGCTACAGGAAGGCCAGACGCGAATTATTTTTGAT
GGCGTTGGAATTAG
Features (pLannotate 1.2.2; 17 found; start..end, strand, type, name):
    181..209     +  promoter       tac promoter: strong E. coli promoter; hybrid between the trp and lac UV5 promoters
    217..233     +  protein_bind   lac operator: The lac repressor binds to the lac operator to inhibit transcription in E. coli. This inhibition can be relieved by adding lactose or isopropyl-β-D-thiogalactopyranoside (IPTG). lac repressor encoded by lacI
    256..909     +  CDS            GST26_SCHJA: Experimental evidence at protein level: Swiss-Prot protein existence level 1. GST isoenzymes appear to play a central role in the parasite detoxification system. Other functions are also suspected including a role in increasing the solubility of haematin in the parasite gut. From Schistosoma japonicum (Blood fluke).
    901..1176    +  CDS            SLC9A3R2 (fragment): NHRF2_RABIT - Also known as NHERF2. Experimental evidence at protein level: Swiss-Prot protein existence level 1. Scaffold protein that connects plasma membrane proteins with members of the ezrin/moesin/radixin family and thereby helps to link them to the actin cytoskeleton and to regulate their surface expression. Necessary for cAMP-mediated phosphorylation and inhibition of SLC9A3. May also act as scaffold protein in the nucleus (By similarity). From Oryctolagus cuniculus (Rabbit).
   1209..1248    +  CDS            rop (fragment): Rop protein, which maintains plasmids at low copy number; rop
   1350..1390    +  misc_feature   bom (fragment): basis of mobility region from pBR322
   1495..1599    +  promoter       AmpR promoter: bla
   1600..2460    +  CDS            AmpR: β-lactamase; bla; confers resistance to ampicillin, carbenicillin, and related antibiotics
   2631..3219    +  rep_origin     ori: high-copy-number ColE1/pMB1/pBR322/pUC origin of replication
   3405..3456    -  misc_feature   bom (fragment): basis of mobility region from pBR322
   3463..3540    +  promoter       lacI promoter: lacI
   3541..4623    +  CDS            lacI: lac repressor; lacI; The lac repressor binds to the lac operator to inhibit transcription in E. coli. This inhibition can be relieved by adding lactose or isopropyl-β-D-thiogalactopyranoside (IPTG).
   4636..4657    +  protein_bind   CAP binding site: CAP binding activates transcription in the presence of cAMP. E. coli catabolite activator protein
   4672..4702    +  promoter       lac promoter: promoter for the E. coli lac operon
   4710..4726    +  protein_bind   lac operator: The lac repressor binds to the lac operator to inhibit transcription in E. coli. This inhibition can be relieved by adding lactose or isopropyl-β-D-thiogalactopyranoside (IPTG). lac repressor encoded by lacI
   4746..4919    +  CDS            lacZα: LacZα fragment of β-galactosidase; lacZ fragment
   5183..105     -  CDS            yciV (fragment) (across the origin): RNAAM_ECOLI - Also known as trpH From Escherichia coli (strain K12).
