[The description below was written by a language model from this plasmid's Addgene catalogue record and pLannotate feature annotations shown in this document.]
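Description:
pGEX-NHERF-2-PDZ-2 is a bacterial expression plasmid built on the pGEX-4T-1 backbone for producing the second PDZ domain of mouse NHERF-2 (Slc9a3r2) as a glutathione S-transferase fusion in E. coli. The sequenced plasmid is about 5.2 kb. It replicates from a high-copy ColE1/pMB1-type origin and is selected with ampicillin through the bla (AmpR) gene and its own promoter. Short fragments annotated as rop, bom, lacZα and an E. coli yciV/trpH piece are backbone remnants with no evident role in the expression cassette.

Expression is driven by the strong hybrid tac promoter, which is followed by a lac operator. The plasmid also carries lacI under its native promoter, so transcription is repressed until relieved by IPTG. Downstream lies the Schistosoma japonicum GST coding sequence, followed directly by a roughly 255 bp unmutated insert encoding PDZ domain 2 of 2, placing GST at the N-terminus of the PDZ domain. The automated annotation labels the insert as a fragment of rabbit NHERF2, which reflects a best match to a homologous database entry; the catalogue record gives the species as mouse. NHERF-2 is a scaffold protein that links plasma membrane proteins to ezrin/radixin/moesin family members and the actin cytoskeleton. The restriction sites used for cloning are not recorded.

The GST tag allows affinity purification on glutathione resin and suits pull-down or domain-binding assays. The associated publication concerns a phosphorylation-controlled switch between 14-3-3 and PDZ domain interactions at the C-terminus of PRMT5, which suggests the recombinant domain was made for such binding studies.
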