Addgene plasmid #250119: pGEX-NHERF-2-PDZ-2
Purpose: Bacterial expression of NHERF-2 PDZ domain 2
Depositing lab: Mark Bedford. Depositing organization: University of Texas MD Anderson Cancer Center. Publication: PRMT5 C-terminal Phosphorylation Modulates a 14-3-3/PDZ Interaction Switch. Espejo AB, Gao G, Black K, Gayatri S, Veland N, Kim J, Chen T, Sudol M, Walker C, Bedford MT. J Biol Chem. 2017 Feb 10;292(6):2255-2265. doi: 10.1074/jbc.M116.760330. Epub 2016 Dec 28. PubMed 28031468.
Backbone
  Vector backbone: pGEX-4T-1
  Backbone size w/o insert (bp): 4900
  Vector type: Bacterial Expression
Growth in bacteria
  Bacterial resistance: Ampicillin, 100 μg/mL
  Growth temperature: 37°C
  Growth strain: DH5alpha
  Copy number: High Copy
Gene/Insert
  Gene/Insert name: NHERF-2 (2/2)
  Species: M. musculus (mouse)
  Insert size (bp): 255
  Mutation: None
  Entrez Gene: Slc9a3r2 (a.k.a. 0610011L07Rik, 1200011K07Rik, 2010007A20Rik, E3karp, NHERF-2, Nherf2, Octs2, Sip-1, Sip1, Sryip1, Tka-1)
  Cloning method: Restriction Enzyme; 5′ cloning site Unknown (unknown if destroyed)
Terms and licenses: Academic/Nonprofit Terms; Industry Terms: Not Available to Industry
Depositor comments: UniProt ID: Q9JHL1
How to cite: pGEX-NHERF-2-PDZ-2 was a gift from Mark Bedford (Addgene plasmid # 250119 ; http://n2t.net/addgene:250119 ; RRID:Addgene_250119)
